Addgene plasmid #168082: cyterm-ymScarletI pDRF1-GW
Purpose: Expresses Cyterm-ymScarletI to check for monomericity.
Depositing lab: Bas Teusink. Depositing organization: Vrije Universiteit Amsterdam. Publication: In vivo characterisation of fluorescent proteins in budding yeast. Botman D, de Groot DH, Schmidt P, Goedhart J, Teusink B. Sci Rep. 2019 Feb 19;9(1):2234. doi: 10.1038/s41598-019-38913-z. PubMed 30783202.
Backbone
  Vector backbone: pDRF1-GW
  Vector type: Yeast Expression
  Selectable markers: URA3
Growth in bacteria
  Bacterial resistance: Ampicillin, 100 μg/mL
  Growth temperature: 37°C
  Growth strain: DH5alpha
  Copy number: High Copy
Gene/Insert
  Gene/Insert name: cyterm-ymScarletI
  Species: Synthetic
  Cloning method: Restriction Enzyme; 5′ cloning site Unknown (unknown if destroyed); 3′ cloning site Unknown (unknown if destroyed)
Terms and licenses: Academic/Nonprofit Terms; Industry Terms: Not Available to Industry
How to cite: cyterm-ymScarletI pDRF1-GW was a gift from Bas Teusink (Addgene plasmid # 168082 ; http://n2t.net/addgene:168082 ; RRID:Addgene_168082)
