[The description below was written by a language model from this plasmid's Addgene catalogue record and pLannotate feature annotations shown in this document.]
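Description:
cyterm-ymScarletI pDRF1-GW is a 7.8 kb yeast episomal expression plasmid built on the pDRF1-GW backbone, a Gateway-compatible shuttle vector for Saccharomyces cerevisiae. In E. coli it is maintained at high copy through a ColE1/pUC-type origin and selected with ampicillin via the β-lactamase gene. In yeast it replicates from the 2μ origin and is selected by uracil prototrophy through URA3 with its native promoter, a marker that can also be counterselected with 5-FOA. An f1 origin and remnants of a lac promoter/lacZα region are carried over from the parental cloning vector.

The payload lies between attB1 and attB2 sites, the footprint of Gateway recombination into the destination vector. It consists of a short N-terminal fragment of rabbit cytochrome P450 2C1 (the "CyTERM" segment), joined through a short linker region to mScarlet-I, a rapidly maturing monomeric red fluorescent protein. The "y" prefix in the name suggests a yeast-adapted version of the coding sequence, though the record lists it only as synthetic. The ADH1 terminator follows the cassette. The promoter driving expression is not explicitly annotated. The upstream region returned only small yeast genomic fragments (BRP1 and a predicted ORF), so its identity cannot be stated from the record.

The stated purpose is to check monomericity. The P450-derived segment is generally used to anchor a fluorescent protein on the cytoplasmic face of the endoplasmic reticulum. There, any tendency of the fluorophore to oligomerise reorganises the membranes into bright, visible structures. The construct is part of a set used to characterise fluorescent proteins in vivo in budding yeast.
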