Features (pLannotate 1.2.2; 28 found; start..end, strand, type, name):
     28..456     -  rep_origin     f1 ori (sequence partly withheld): f1 bacteriophage origin of replication; arrow indicates direction of (+) strand synthesis
    467..721     -  CDS            BRP1 (fragment): BRP1_YEAST - Protein predicted: Swiss-Prot protein existence level 4. From Saccharomyces cerevisiae (strain ATCC 204508 / S288c) (Baker's yeast).
    823..839     -  promoter       ARG4 promoter (fragment): S. cerevisiae ARG4
    944..1027    +  CDS            YG007_YEAST: Protein predicted: Swiss-Prot protein existence level 4. From Saccharomyces cerevisiae (strain ATCC 204508 / S288c) (Baker's yeast).
   1264..1288    +  protein_bind   attB1: mutant version of attB; recombination site for the Gateway® BP reaction BP Clonase™
   1289..1312    +  misc_feature   MCS (fragment): multiple cloning site
   1356..1442    +  CDS            CYP2C1 (fragment): CP2C1_RABIT - Experimental evidence at protein level: Swiss-Prot protein existence level 1. Cytochromes P450 are a group of heme-thiolate monooxygenases. In liver microsomes, this enzyme is involved in an NADPH-dependent electron transport pathway. It oxidizes a variety of structurally unrelated compounds, including steroids, fatty acids, and xenobiotics. From Oryctolagus cuniculus (Rabbit).
   1437..1480    +  misc_feature   MCS (fragment): multiple cloning site
   1494..2189    +  CDS            mScarlet-I: mScarlet-I is a basic (constitutively fluorescent) red fluorescent protein published in 2016, derived from synthetic construct. It is reported to be a rapidly-maturing monomer with moderate acid sensitivity.
   2201..2225    -  protein_bind   attB2: mutant version of attB; recombination site for the Gateway® BP reaction BP Clonase™
   2253..2279    +  misc_feature   MCS (fragment): pBluescript multiple cloning site
   2288..2306    -  promoter       T7 promoter: promoter for bacteriophage T7 RNA polymerase
   2307..2450    +  CDS            ADH1 (fragment): ADH1_YEAST - Also known as ADC1. Experimental evidence at protein level: Swiss-Prot protein existence level 1. This isozyme preferentially catalyzes the conversion of primary unbranched alcohols to their corresponding aldehydes. Also shows activity toward secondary alcohols. From Saccharomyces cerevisiae (strain ATCC 204508 / S288c) (Baker's yeast).
   2454..2641    +  terminator     ADH1 terminator: S. cerevisiae ADH1; transcription terminator for the S. cerevisiae alcohol dehydrogenase 1 (ADH1) gene
   2649..2806    +  CDS            lacZα (fragment): LacZα fragment of β-galactosidase; lacZ fragment
   2812..2863    -  misc_feature   bom (fragment): basis of mobility region from pBR322
   2868..2951    +  CDS            RAF1 (fragment): RAF_YEAST - Experimental evidence at transcript level: Swiss-Prot protein existence level 2. Antagonizes transcriptional repression of recombinase FLP by REP1-REP2. May play a role in plasmid partitioning. From Saccharomyces cerevisiae (strain ATCC 204508 / S288c) (Baker's yeast).
   3105..4451    -  rep_origin     2μ ori: yeast 2μ plasmid origin of replication
   4456..4472    -  promoter       tet promoter (fragment): E. coli promoter for tetracycline efflux protein gene
   4562..5365    -  CDS            URA3: orotidine-5'-phosphate decarboxylase, required for uracil biosynthesis; S. cerevisiae URA3; yeast auxotrophic marker, counterselectable with 5-fluoroorotic acid (5-FOA)
   5366..5581    -  promoter       URA3 promoter: S. cerevisiae URA3
   5692..5796    +  promoter       AmpR promoter: bla
   5797..6657    +  CDS            AmpR: β-lactamase; bla; confers resistance to ampicillin, carbenicillin, and related antibiotics
   6828..7416    +  rep_origin     ori: high-copy-number ColE1/pMB1/pBR322/pUC origin of replication
   7599..7691    +  CDS            lacI (fragment): lac repressor; lacI; The lac repressor binds to the lac operator to inhibit transcription in E. coli. This inhibition can be relieved by adding lactose or isopropyl-β-D-thiogalactopyranoside (IPTG).
   7704..7725    +  protein_bind   CAP binding site: CAP binding activates transcription in the presence of cAMP. E. coli catabolite activator protein
   7740..7770    +  promoter       lac promoter: promoter for the E. coli lac operon
   7778..7794    +  protein_bind   lac operator: The lac repressor binds to the lac operator to inhibit transcription in E. coli. This inhibition can be relieved by adding lactose or isopropyl-β-D-thiogalactopyranoside (IPTG). lac repressor encoded by lacI
>Addgene plasmid #168082 | cyterm-ymScarletI pDRF1-GW | addgene full sequence | sequence record 332100 | Addgene NGS Result
AAATTGTAAGCGTTAATATTTTGTTAAAATTCGCGTTAAATTTTTGTTAAATCAGCTCATTTTTTAACCA
ATAGGCCGAAATCGGCAAAATCCCTTATAAATCAAAAGAATAGACCGAGATAGGGT
[37 nt withheld, positions 127-163]
AAAGAACGTGGACTCCAACGTCAAAGG
[49 nt withheld, positions 191-239]
T
[91 nt withheld, positions 241-331]
G
[124 nt withheld, positions 333-456]
CCATTCGCCAAGCTTCCTGAAACGGAGAAACATAAACAGGCATTGCTGGGATCACCCATACATCACTCTG
TTTTGCCTGACCTTTTCCGGTAATTTGAAAACAAACCCGGTCTCGAAGCGGAGATCCGGCGATAATTACC
GCAGAAATAAACCCATACACGAGACGTAGAACCAGCCGCACATGGCCGGAGAAACTCCTGCGAGAATTTC
GTAAACTCGCGCGCATTGCATCTGTATTTCCTAATGCGGCACTTCCAGGCCTCGATCGAGACCGTTTATC
CATTGCTTTTTTGTTGTCTTTTTCCCTCGTTCACAGAAAGTCTGAAGAAGCTATAGTAGAACTATGAGCT
TTTTTTGTTTCTGTTTTCCTTTTTTTTTTTTTTACCTCTGTGGAAATTGTTACTCTCACACTCTTTAGTT
CGTTTGTTTGTTTTGTTTATTCCAATTATGACCGGTGACGAAACGTGGTCGATGGTGGGTACCGCTTATG
CTCCCCTCCATTAGTTTCGATTATATAAAAAGGCCAAATATTGTATTATTTTCAAATGTCCTATCATTAT
CGTCTAACATCTAATTTCTCTTAAATTTTTTCTCTTTCTTTCCTATAACACCAATAGTGAAAATCTTTTT
TTCTTCTATATCTACAAAAACTTTTTTTTTCTATCAACCTCGTTGATAAATTTTTTCTTTAACAATCGTT
AATAATTAATTAATTGGAAAATAACCATTTTTTCTCTCTTTTATACACACATTCAAAAGAAAGAAAAAAA
ATATACCCCAGCCTCGACTAGTGAATTCGCGGCCATCACAAGTTTGTACAAAAAAGCAGGCTGCTAGCGC
TACCGGACTCAGATCTGGTACCCCTTGCAGCTTCCAGTTGTCAGGAAGAGAAGGCTCCCATGGATCCTGT
GGTGGTGCTGGGGCTCTGTCTCTCCTGTTTGCTTCTCCTTTCACTCTGGAAACAGAGCTATGGGGGAGGG
AAGCTTCGAATTCTGCAGTCGACGGTACCGCGGGCCCGGGATCCACCGGTCGCCACCATGGTTAGTAAAG
GTGAAGCTGTTATAAAAGAATTCATGAGGTTTAAAGTTCATATGGAAGGTTCAATGAATGGTCATGAATT
TGAAATTGAAGGTGAAGGTGAAGGTAGACCATATGAAGGTACACAAACTGCTAAATTGAAAGTTACTAAA
GGTGGTCCATTACCATTTTCTTGGGATATTTTGTCTCCACAATTCATGTATGGTTCTAGAGCTTTTATTA
AGCATCCAGCTGATATTCCAGATTATTATAAACAATCTTTTCCTGAAGGTTTTAAATGGGAAAGAGTTAT
GAATTTCGAAGATGGTGGTGCTGTTACTGTTACTCAAGATACTTCTTTGGAAGATGGTACTTTAATCTAT
AAAGTTAAATTGAGAGGTACTAATTTTCCACCAGATGGTCCAGTTATGCAAAAGAAAACTATGGGTTGGG
AAGCATCTACTGAAAGATTGTATCCAGAAGATGGTGTTTTGAAAGGAGACATTAAGATGGCTTTGAGATT
GAAAGATGGTGGTCGGTACCTGGCCGACTTCAAGACCACCTATAAAGCTAAAAAACCAGTTCAAATGCCA
GGTGCATATAATGTTGATAGAAAGTTAGATATAACGTCGCATAACGAGGACTATACTGTAGTTGAACAAT
ATGAACGTAGTGAAGGTAGACATAGTACCGGAGGAATGGATGAATTGTATAAATAAGCGGCCGCACCCAG
CTTTCTTGTACAAAGTGGTGTAGTTAATTCATGATGGCCGCTGCAGGTCGACCTCGAGGGGGGGCCCGGT
ACCCAATTCGCCCTATAGTGAGTCGTATTACGCGCGGATCCAGCTTTGGACTTCTTCGCCAGAGGTTTGG
TCAAGTCTCCAATCAAGGTTGTCGGCTTGTCTACCTTGCCAGAAATTTACGAAAAGATGGAAAAGGGTCA
AATCGTTGGTAGATACGTTGTTGACACTTCTAAATAAGCGAATTTCTTATGATTTATGATTTTTATTATT
AAATAAGTTATAAAAAAAATAAGTGTATACAAATTTTAAAGTGACTCTTAGGTTTTAAAACGAAAATTCT
TATTCTTGAGTAACTCTTTCCTGTAGGTCAGGTTGCTTTCTCAGGTATAGCATGAGGTCGCTCTTATTGA
CCACACCTCTACCGGCATGCCAATTCACTGGCCGTCGTTTTACAACGTCGTGACTGGGAAAACCCTGGCG
TTACCCAACTTAATCGCCTTGCAGCACATCCCCCTTTCGCCAGCTGGCGTAATAGCGAAGAGGCCCGCAC
CGATCGCCCTTCCCAACAGTTGCGCAGCCTGAATGGCGAATGGCGCCTGATGCGGTATTTTCTCCTTACG
CATCTGTGCGGTATTTCACACCGCATAATCGGATCGTACTTGTTACCCATCATTGAATTTTGAACATCCG
AACCTGGGAGTTTTCCCTGAAACAGATAGTATATTTGAACCTGTATAATAATATATAGTCTAGCGCTTTA
CGGAAGACAATGTATGTATTTCGGTTCCTGGAGAAACTATTGCATCTATTGCATAGGTAATCTTGCACGT
CGCATCCCCGGTTCATTTTCTGCGTTTCCATCTTGCACTTCAATAGCATATCTTTGTTAACGAAGCATCT
GTGCTTCATTTTGTAGAACAAAAATGCAACGCGAGAGCGCTAATTTTTCAAACAAAGAATCTGAGCTGCA
TTTTTACAGAACAGAAATGCAACGCGAAAGCGCTATTTTACCAACGAAGAATCTGTGCTTCATTTTTGTA
AAACAAAAATGCAACGCGAGAGCGCTAATTTTTCAAACAAAGAATCTGAGCTGCATTTTTACAGAACAGA
AATGCAACGCGAGAGCGCTATTTTACCAACAAAGAATCTATACTTCTTTTTTGTTCTACAAAAATGCATC
CCGAGAGCGCTATTTTTCTAACAAAGCATCTTAGATTACTTTTTTTCTCCTTTGTGCGCTCTATAATGCA
GTCTCTTGATAACTTTTTGCACTGTAGGTCCGTTAAGGTTAGAAGAAGGCTACTTTGGTGTCTATTTTCT
CTTCCATAAAAAAAGCCTGACTCCACTTCCCGCGTTTACTGATTACTAGCGAAGCTGCGGGTGCATTTTT
TCAAGATAAAGGCATCCCCGATTATATTCTATACCGATGTGGATTGCGCATACTTTGTGAACAGAAAGTG
ATAGCGTTGATGATTCTTCATTGGTCAGAAAATTATGAACGGTTTCTTCTATTTTGTCTCTATATACTAC
GTATAGGAAATGTTTACATTTTCGTATTGTTTTCGATTCACTCTATGAATAGTTCTTACTACAATTTTTT
TGTCTAAAGAGTAATACTAGAGATAAACATAAAAAATGTAGAGGTCGAGTTTAGATGCAAGTTCAAGGAG
CGAAAGGTGGATGGGTAGGTTATATAGGGATATAGCACAGAGATATATAGCAAAGAGATACTTTTGAGCA
ATGTTTGTGGAAGCGGTATTCGCAATATTTTAGTAGCTCGTTACAGTCCGGTGCGTTTTTGGTTTTTTGA
AAGTGCGTCTTCAGAGCGCTTTTGGTTTTCAAAAGCGCTCTGAAGTTCCTATACTTTCTAGCTAGAGAAT
AGGAACTTCGGAATAGGAACTTCAAAGCGTTTCCGAAAACGAGCGCTTCCGAAAATGCAACGCGAGCTGC
GCACATACAGCTCACTGTTCACGTCGCACCTATATCTGCGTGTTGCCTGTATATATATATACATGAGAAG
AACGGCATAGTGCGTGTTTATGCTTAAATGCGTACTTATATGCGTCTATTTATGTAGGATGAAAGGTAGT
CTAGTACCTCCTGTGATATTATCCCATTCCATGCGGGGTATCGTATGCTTCCTTCAGCACTACCCTTTAG
CTGTTCTATATGCTGCCACTCCTCAATTGGATTAGTCTCATCCTTCAATGCTATCATTTCCTTTGATATT
GGATCGATCCGATGATAAGCTGTCAAACATGAGAATTGGGTAATAACTGATATAATTAAATTGAAGCTCT
AATTTGTGAGTTTAGTATACATGCATTTACTTATAATACAGTTTTTTAGTTTTGCTGGCCGCATCTTCTC
AAATATGCTTCCCAGCCTGCTTTTCTGTAACGTTCACCCTCTACCTTAGCATCCCTTCCCTTTGCAAATA
GTCCTCTTCCAACAATAATAATGTCAGATCCTGTAGAGACCACATCATCCACGGTTCTATACTGTTGACC
CAATGCGTCTCCCTTGTCATCTAAACCCACACCGGGTGTCATAATCAACCAATCGTAACCTTCATCTCTT
CCACCCATGTCTCTTTGAGCAATAAAGCCGATAACAAAATCTTTGTCGCTCTTCGCAATGTCAACAGTAC
CCTTAGTATATTCTCCAGTAGATAGGGAGCCCTTGCATGACAATTCTGCTAACATCAAAAGGCCTCTAGG
TTCCTTTGTTACTTCTTCTGCCGCCTGCTTCAAACCGCTAACAATACCTGGGCCCACCACACCGTGTGCA
TTCGTAATGTCTGCCCATTCTGCTATTCTGTATACACCCGCAGAGTACTGCAATTTGACTGTATTACCAA
TGTCAGCAAATTTTCTGTCTTCGAAGAGTAAAAAATTGTACTTGGCGGATAATGCCTTTAGCGGCTTAAC
TGTGCCCTCCATGGAAAAATCAGTCAAGATATCCACATGTGTTTTTAGTAAACAAATTTTGGGACCTAAT
GCTTCAACTAACTCCAGTAATTCCTTGGTGGTACGAACATCCAATGAAGCACACAAGTTTGTTTGCTTTT
CGTGCATGATATTAAATAGCTTGGCAGCAACAGGACTAGGATGAGTAGCAGCACGTTCCTTATATGTAGC
TTTCGACATGATTTATCTTCGTTTCCTGCATGTTTTTGTTCTGTGCAGTTGGGTTAAGAATACTGGGCAA
TTTCATGTTTCTTCAACACTACATATGCGTATATATACCAATCTAAGTCTGTGCTCCTTCCTTCGTTCTT
CCTTCTGTTCGGAGATTACCGAATCAAAAAAATTTCAAGGAAACCGAAATCAAAAAAAAGAATAAAAAAA
AAATGATGAATTGAAAAGCTAATTCTTGAAGACGAAAGGGCCTCGTGATACGCCTATTTTTATAGGTTAA
TGTCATGATAATAATGGTTTCTTAGACGTCAGGTGGCACTTTTCGGGGAAATGTGCGCGGAACCCCTATT
TGTTTATTTTTCTAAATACATTCAAATATGTATCCGCTCATGAGACAATAACCCTGATAAATGCTTCAAT
AATATTGAAAAAGGAAGAGTATGAGTATTCAACATTTCCGTGTCGCCCTTATTCCCTTTTTTGCGGCATT
TTGCCTTCCTGTTTTTGCTCACCCAGAAACGCTGGTGAAAGTAAAAGATGCTGAAGATCAGTTGGGTGCA
CGAGTGGGTTACATCGAACTGGATCTCAACAGCGGTAAGATCCTTGAGAGTTTTCGCCCCGAAGAACGTT
TTCCAATGATGAGCACTTTTAAAGTTCTGCTATGTGGCGCGGTATTATCCCGTATTGACGCCGGGCAAGA
GCAACTCGGTCGCCGCATACACTATTCTCAGAATGACTTGGTTGAGTACTCACCAGTCACAGAAAAGCAT
CTTACGGATGGCATGACAGTAAGAGAATTATGCAGTGCTGCCATAACCATGAGTGATAACACTGCGGCCA
ACTTACTTCTGACAACGATCGGAGGACCGAAGGAGCTAACCGCTTTTTTGCACAACATGGGGGATCATGT
AACTCGCCTTGATCGTTGGGAACCGGAGCTGAATGAAGCCATACCAAACGACGAGCGTGACACCACGATG
CCTGTAGCAATGGCAACAACGTTGCGCAAACTATTAACTGGCGAACTACTTACTCTAGCTTCCCGGCAAC
AATTAATAGACTGGATGGAGGCGGATAAAGTTGCAGGACCACTTCTGCGCTCGGCCCTTCCGGCTGGCTG
GTTTATTGCTGATAAATCTGGAGCCGGTGAGCGTGGGTCTCGCGGTATCATTGCAGCACTGGGGCCAGAT
GGTAAGCCCTCCCGTATCGTAGTTATCTACACGACGGGGAGTCAGGCAACTATGGATGAACGAAATAGAC
AGATCGCTGAGATAGGTGCCTCACTGATTAAGCATTGGTAACTGTCAGACCAAGTTTACTCATATATACT
TTAGATTGATTTAAAACTTCATTTTTAATTTAAAAGGATCTAGGTGAAGATCCTTTTTGATAATCTCATG
ACCAAAATCCCTTAACGTGAGTTTTCGTTCCACTGAGCGTCAGACCCCGTAGAAAAGATCAAAGGATCTT
CTTGAGATCCTTTTTTTCTGCGCGTAATCTGCTGCTTGCAAACAAAAAAACCACCGCTACCAGCGGTGGT
TTGTTTGCCGGATCAAGAGCTACCAACTCTTTTTCCGAAGGTAACTGGCTTCAGCAGAGCGCAGATACCA
AATACTGTTCTTCTAGTGTAGCCGTAGTTAGGCCACCACTTCAAGAACTCTGTAGCACCGCCTACATACC
TCGCTCTGCTAATCCTGTTACCAGTGGCTGCTGCCAGTGGCGATAAGTCGTGTCTTACCGGGTTGGACTC
AAGACGATAGTTACCGGATAAGGCGCAGCGGTCGGGCTGAACGGGGGGTTCGTGCACACAGCCCAGCTTG
GAGCGAACGACCTACACCGAACTGAGATACCTACAGCGTGAGCTATGAGAAAGCGCCACGCTTCCCGAAG
GGAGAAAGGCGGACAGGTATCCGGTAAGCGGCAGGGTCGGAACAGGAGAGCGCACGAGGGAGCTTCCAGG
GGGAAACGCCTGGTATCTTTATAGTCCTGTCGGGTTTCGCCACCTCTGACTTGAGCGTCGATTTTTGTGA
TGCTCGTCAGGGGGGCGGAGCCTATGGAAAAACGCCAGCAACGCGGCCTTTTTACGGTTCCTGGCCTTTT
GCTGGCCTTTTGCTCACATGTTCTTTCCTGCGTTATCCCCTGATTCTGTGGATAACCGTATTACCGCCTT
TGAGTGAGCTGATACCGCTCGCCGCAGCCGAACGACCGAGCGCAGCGAGTCAGTGAGCGAGGAAGCGGAA
GAGCGCCCAATACGCAAACCGCCTCTCCCCGCGCGTTGGCCGATTCATTAATGCAGCTGGCACGACAGGT
TTCCCGACTGGAAAGCGGGCAGTGAGCGCAACGCAATTAATGTGAGTTAGCTCACTCATTAGGCACCCCA
GGCTTTACACTTTATGCTTCCGGCTCGTATGTTGTGTGGAATTGTGAGCGGATAACAATTTCACACAGGA
AACAGCTATGACCATGATTACGCCAAGCTTACCGCATCAGG
